Addgene plasmid #179781: pPOTv7-blast-eGFP
Purpose: Trypanosoma brucei PCR only tagging (pPOT) vector for endogenous gene tagging
Depositing lab: Samuel Dean & Keith Gull. Depositing organization: University of Oxford. Publication: A comprehensive toolkit for protein localization and functional analysis in trypanosomatids. Paterou A, Saez Conde J, Tyc J, Sunter JD, Vaughan S, Gull K, Dean S. Open Biol. 2025 Apr;15(4):240361. doi: 10.1098/rsob.240361. Epub 2025 Apr 2. PubMed 40169015.
Backbone
  Vector backbone: pPOT
  Vector type: Unspecified
Growth in bacteria
  Bacterial resistance: Ampicillin, 100 μg/mL
  Growth temperature: 37°C
  Growth strain: NEB Stable
  Copy number: High Copy
Gene/Insert
  Gene/Insert name: eGFP
  Species: Synthetic
  Promoter: read through
  Cloning method: Restriction Enzyme; 5′ cloning site HindIII (not destroyed); 3′ cloning site BamHI (not destroyed)
  Sequencing primers: 5′ cTATGGGTTCTGGTAGTG; 3′ cTTAACTACCCGATCCTG
Terms and licenses: Academic/Nonprofit Terms; Industry Terms: Not Available to Industry
Depositor comments: Please visit https://doi.org/10.1101/2023.04.21.537815 for bioRxiv preprint.
How to cite: pPOTv7-blast-eGFP was a gift from Samuel Dean & Keith Gull (Addgene plasmid # 179781 ; http://n2t.net/addgene:179781 ; RRID:Addgene_179781)
