[The description below was written by a language model from this plasmid's Addgene catalogue record and pLannotate feature annotations shown in this document.]
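Description:
pPOTv7-blast-eGFP is a PCR-only tagging (pPOT) template plasmid for endogenous gene tagging in Trypanosoma brucei. It is not an expression vector in the usual sense. Instead, it serves as a PCR template from which a tag-plus-selection-marker cassette is amplified, normally with long primers carrying homology to the target locus, so that the product can integrate at a gene of interest and fuse the tag to the native protein. In bacteria it is maintained as a high-copy plasmid through a ColE1/pUC-type origin and selected with ampicillin (AmpR with its bla promoter). The remaining backbone features are remnants of a standard cloning vector: an f1 origin, a lac promoter/operator with CAP site, lacZα and lacI fragments, and flanking T7 and SP6 promoters.

The payload is an EGFP coding sequence, cloned between HindIII and BamHI sites that are both retained, so the tag module can presumably be exchanged. EGFP is flanked on each side by a copy of the blasticidin S deaminase gene (bsd), all three in the same orientation. This symmetrical arrangement is consistent with the pPOT design, in which one template supports both tagging orientations: amplifying the upstream bsd together with EGFP suits N-terminal tagging, while amplifying EGFP with the downstream bsd suits C-terminal tagging. In either case transfectants are selected with blasticidin.

The record lists the promoter as "read through", meaning the cassette has no dedicated promoter and relies on transcription from the integration locus. The intergenic regions between the coding sequences, which would supply RNA processing signals in trypanosomes, are not annotated in the feature table. The typical use is protein localization by fluorescence microscopy at near-endogenous expression levels.
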