Features (pLannotate 1.2.2; 15 found; start..end, strand, type, name):
    171..560     +  CDS            bsd: BSD_ASPTE - Experimental evidence at protein level: Swiss-Prot protein existence level 1. Catalyzes the deamination of the cytosine moiety of the antibiotics blasticidin S, cytomycin and acetylblasticidin S. From Aspergillus terreus.
    957..1673    +  CDS            EGFP: EGFP is a basic (constitutively fluorescent) green fluorescent protein published in 1996, derived from Aequorea victoria. It is reported to be a rapidly-maturing weak dimer with moderate acid sensitivity.
   2082..2471    +  CDS            bsd: BSD_ASPTE - Experimental evidence at protein level: Swiss-Prot protein existence level 1. Catalyzes the deamination of the cytosine moiety of the antibiotics blasticidin S, cytomycin and acetylblasticidin S. From Aspergillus terreus.
   2667..2685    -  promoter       SP6 promoter: promoter for bacteriophage SP6 RNA polymerase
   2727..2743    -  protein_bind   lac operator: The lac repressor binds to the lac operator to inhibit transcription in E. coli. This inhibition can be relieved by adding lactose or isopropyl-β-D-thiogalactopyranoside (IPTG). lac repressor encoded by lacI
   2751..2781    -  promoter       lac promoter: promoter for the E. coli lac operon
   2796..2817    -  protein_bind   CAP binding site: CAP binding activates transcription in the presence of cAMP. E. coli catabolite activator protein
   2830..2922    -  CDS            lacI (fragment): lac repressor; lacI; The lac repressor binds to the lac operator to inhibit transcription in E. coli. This inhibition can be relieved by adding lactose or isopropyl-β-D-thiogalactopyranoside (IPTG).
   3105..3693    -  rep_origin     ori: high-copy-number ColE1/pMB1/pBR322/pUC origin of replication
   3864..4724    -  CDS            AmpR: β-lactamase; bla; confers resistance to ampicillin, carbenicillin, and related antibiotics
   4725..4829    -  promoter       AmpR promoter: bla
   4856..4906    +  misc_feature   bom (fragment): basis of mobility region from pBR322
   4907..5362    -  rep_origin     f1 ori (sequence partly withheld): f1 bacteriophage origin of replication; arrow indicates direction of (+) strand synthesis
   5366..5523    -  CDS            lacZα (fragment): LacZα fragment of β-galactosidase; lacZ fragment
   5526..2       +  promoter       T7 promoter (across the origin): promoter for bacteriophage T7 RNA polymerase
>Addgene plasmid #179781 | pPOTv7-blast-eGFP | addgene full sequence | sequence record 355744 | Addgene NGS Result
GGGCGAATTGGGCCCGTATAATGCAGACCTGCTGCAAGCTAGGGGCACAGCAAGGTCTTCTGAAATTCAT
GTTTTTTTTTTTTTTACTCTGCATTGCAGTCTCCGCTCTTATTTAGTTTTGCTTTACGTAAGGTCTCGTT
GCTGCCATAAAATAAGCTCTAGTGGAATTCATGCCTTTGTCTCAAGAAGAATCCACCCTCATTGAAAGAG
CAACGGCTACAATCAACAGCATCCCCATCTCTGAAGACTACAGCGTCGCCAGCGCAGCTCTCTCTAGCGA
CGGCCGCATCTTCACTGGTGTCAATGTATATCATTTTACTGGGGGACCTTGTGCAGAACTCGTGGTGCTG
GGCACTGCTGCTGCTGCGGCAGCTGGCAACCTGACTTGTATCGTCGCGATCGGAAATGAGAACAGGGGCA
TCTTGAGCCCCTGCGGACGGTGCCGACAGGTGCTTCTCGACCTGCATCCTGGGATCAAAGCCATAGTGAA
GGACAGTGATGGACAGCCGACGGCAGTTGGGATTCGTGAATTGCTGCCCTCTGGTTATGTGTGGGAGGGC
TAACCATGGTGCCCATTTAGTTGGCCTTTCCCTTGTCTCGTGTCTTTTCCGTGGAAAGGTTCCCGGAGTA
ATCTGATGGCACAGCAGGGAGGTGCGCCTGCAGGTTGGTTAGGAAGGGGGGATGATGTAAAAGAAGAAAA
TGGGGGGATTCGAGCCCCACGCGTTGCTCAAGCTGTGTAGCGCAGGCGTTTCCTTACATATTTCTCTAAC
AGGCACGGAAGCCTAACAAATACACTTGGCTTATTTTTTTGCCCCCTCATGTCTTGTACAAATATTTGCG
ATAGCTTAGCTATCAGCCACATTAATCAAACAAGTATACCAACAAGCCCGAAAACAGAAACTCAACTGCA
ACGGGTACCTATGGGTTCTGGTAGTGGTTCCGGTTCCGGTTCTAAGCTTGTGAGCAAGGGCGAGGAGCTG
TTCACCGGGGTGGTGCCCATACTGGTCGAGCTGGACGGCGAAGTAAACGGCCACAAGTTCAGCGTGTCCG
GCGAGGGCGAGGGCGATGCCACCTACGGCAAGCTGACCCTGAAGTTCATCTGCACCACCGGCAAGCTGCC
CGTGCCCTGGCCCACCCTCGTGACCACCCTGACCTACGGCGTGCAGTGCTTCAGCCGCTACCCCGACCAC
ATGAAGCAGCACGACTTCTTCAAGTCCGCCATGCCCGAAGGCTACGTCCAGGAGCGCACCATCTTCTTCA
AGGACGACGGCAACTACAAGACCCGCGCCGAGGTGAAGTTCGAGGGCGACACCCTGGTGAACCGCATCGA
GCTGAAGGGCATCGACTTCAAGGAGGACGGCAACATCCTGGGGCACAAGCTGGAGTACAACTACAACAGC
CACAACGTCTATATCATGGCCGACAAGCAGAAGAACGGCATCAAGGTGAACTTCAAGATCCGCCACAACA
TCGAGGACGGCAGCGTGCAGCTCGCCGACCACTACCAGCAGAACACCCCCATCGGCGACGGCCCCGTGCT
GCTGCCCGACAACCACTACCTGAGCACCCAGTCCGCCCTGAGCAAAGACCCCAACGAGAAGCGCGATCAC
ATGGTCCTGCTGGAGTTCGTGACCGCCGCCGGGATCACTCTCGGCATGGACGAGCTGTACAAGCGGTACG
GATCCGGATCAGGATCTGGATCAGGATCGGGTAGTTAAGAGCTCCGCTGCGCTTAAATGTCTTTCATTAT
AATCAATGTATAACCTTTATGTAGTATTTCAATCTATGCCGCTGTGTACGTGCACTGCGGTGCCTATCCT
TCGGCATTAGAGAGTCACTGTTTGTGTAGATCGTAGCTGCATGTCTGACATCTGGTTCATTAGTGCCGTT
TTGAGTCTGCACTGTTGTGCAACTTGATATTCATCACTGCACACCAACCGTGTGTTTCCTCCTTTGGGTG
CACCCTTTAATCCTTGTCTTCTCCTTTTTTGTCTCTTTCCCCCTCGAAAAGGTGTCAAACTACTGCCGCA
TAAACTACGGTTATCCCAAATTTAAGAGAAAGCAATAAAGCATCAGCTAGCATGCCTTTGTCTCAAGAAG
AATCCACCCTCATTGAAAGAGCAACGGCTACAATCAACAGCATCCCCATCTCTGAAGACTACAGCGTCGC
CAGCGCAGCTCTCTCTAGCGACGGCCGCATCTTCACTGGTGTCAATGTATATCATTTTACTGGGGGACCT
TGTGCAGAACTCGTGGTGCTGGGCACTGCTGCTGCTGCGGCAGCTGGCAACCTGACTTGTATCGTCGCGA
TCGGAAATGAGAACAGGGGCATCTTGAGCCCCTGCGGACGGTGCCGACAGGTGCTTCTCGATCTGCATCC
TGGGATCAAAGCCATAGTGAAGGACAGTGATGGACAGCCGACGGCAGTTGGGATTCGTGAATTGCTGCCC
TCTGGTTATGTGTGGGAGGGCTAACTCGAGTGCCCATTTAGTTGGCTTTTCCCTTGTCTCGTGTCTTTTC
CGTGGAAAGGTTCCCGGAGTAATCTGATGGCACAGCAGGGAGGTGCGCCTGCAGGTTGGTTAGGAAGGGG
GGATGATGTAAAAGAAGAAAATGGGGGGATTCGAGCCCCGCACAGGTCTCTCAAATTGGATGCATAGCTT
GAGTATTCTATAGTGTCACCTAAATAGCTTGGCGTAATCATGGTCATAGCTGTTTCCTGTGTGAAATTGT
TATCCGCTCACAATTCCACACAACATACGAGCCGGAAGCATAAAGTGTAAAGCCTGGGGTGCCTAATGAG
TGAGCTAACTCACATTAATTGCGTTGCGCTCACTGCCCGCTTTCCAGTCGGGAAACCTGTCGTGCCAGCT
GCATTAATGAATCGGCCAACGCGCGGGGAGAGGCGGTTTGCGTATTGGGCGCTCTTCCGCTTCCTCGCTC
ACTGACTCGCTGCGCTCGGTCGTTCGGCTGCGGCGAGCGGTATCAGCTCACTCAAAGGCGGTAATACGGT
TATCCACAGAATCAGGGGATAACGCAGGAAAGAACATGTGAGCAAAAGGCCAGCAAAAGGCCAGGAACCG
TAAAAAGGCCGCGTTGCTGGCGTTTTTCCATAGGCTCCGCCCCCCTGACGAGCATCACAAAAATCGACGC
TCAAGTCAGAGGTGGCGAAACCCGACAGGACTATAAAGATACCAGGCGTTTCCCCCTGGAAGCTCCCTCG
TGCGCTCTCCTGTTCCGACCCTGCCGCTTACCGGATACCTGTCCGCCTTTCTCCCTTCGGGAAGCGTGGC
GCTTTCTCATAGCTCACGCTGTAGGTATCTCAGTTCGGTGTAGGTCGTTCGCTCCAAGCTGGGCTGTGTG
CACGAACCCCCCGTTCAGCCCGACCGCTGCGCCTTATCCGGTAACTATCGTCTTGAGTCCAACCCGGTAA
GACACGACTTATCGCCACTGGCAGCAGCCACTGGTAACAGGATTAGCAGAGCGAGGTATGTAGGCGGTGC
TACAGAGTTCTTGAAGTGGTGGCCTAACTACGGCTACACTAGAAGAACAGTATTTGGTATCTGCGCTCTG
CTGAAGCCAGTTACCTTCGGAAAAAGAGTTGGTAGCTCTTGATCCGGCAAACAAACCACCGCTGGTAGCG
GTGGTTTTTTTGTTTGCAAGCAGCAGATTACGCGCAGAAAAAAAGGATCTCAAGAAGATCCTTTGATCTT
TTCTACGGGGTCTGACGCTCAGTGGAACGAAAACTCACGTTAAGGGATTTTGGTCATGAGATTATCAAAA
AGGATCTTCACCTAGATCCTTTTAAATTAAAAATGAAGTTTTAAATCAATCTAAAGTATATATGAGTAAA
CTTGGTCTGACAGTTACCAATGCTTAATCAGTGAGGCACCTATCTCAGCGATCTGTCTATTTCGTTCATC
CATAGTTGCCTGACTCCCCGTCGTGTAGATAATTACGATACGGGAGGGCTTACCATCTGGCCCCAGTGCT
GCAATGATACCGCGAGACCCACGCTCACCGGCTCCAGATTTATCAGCAATAAACCAGCCAGCCGGAAGGG
CCGAGCGCAGAAGTGGTCCTGCAACTTTATCCGCCTCCATCCAGTCTATTAATTGTTGCCGGGAAGCTAG
AGTAAGTAGTTCGCCAGTTAATAGTTTGCGCAACGTTGTTGCCATTGCTACAGGCATCGTGGTGTCACGC
TCGTCGTTTGGTATGGCTTCATTCAGCTCCGGTTCCCAACGATCAAGGCGAGTTACATGATCCCCCATGT
TGTGCAAAAAAGCGGTTAGCTCCTTCGGTCCTCCGATCGTTGTCAGAAGTAAGTTGGCCGCAGTGTTATC
ACTCATGGTTATGGCAGCACTGCATAATTCTCTTACTGTCATGCCATCCGTAAGATGCTTTTCTGTGACT
GGTGAGTACTCAACCAAGTCATTCTGAGAATAGTGTATGCGGCGACCGAGTTGCTCTTGCCCGGCGTCAA
TACGGGATAATACCGCGCCACATAGCAGAACTTTAAAAGTGCTCATCATTGGAAAACGTTCTTCGGGGCG
AAAACTCTCAAGGATCTTACCGCTGTTGAGATCCAGTTCGATGTAACCCACTCGTGCACCCAACTGATCT
TCAGCATCTTTTACTTTCACCAGCGTTTCTGGGTGAGCAAAAACAGGAAGGCAAAATGCCGCAAAAAAGG
GAATAAGGGCGACACGGAAATGTTGAATACTCATACTCTTCCTTTTTCAATATTATTGAAGCATTTATCA
GGGTTATTGTCTCATGAGCGGATACATATTTGAATGTATTTAGAAAAATAAACAAATAGGGGTTCCGCGC
ACATTTCCCCGAAAAGTGCCACCTGATGCGGTGTGAAATACCGCACAGATGCGTAAGGAGAAAATACCGC
ATCAGGAAATTGTAAGCGTTAATATTTTGTTAAAATTCGCGTTAAATTTTTGTTAAATCAGCTCATTTTT
TAACCAATAGGCCGAAATCGGCAAAATCCCTTATAAATCAAAAGAATAGACCGAGATAGGGT
[37 nt withheld, positions 5033-5069]
AAAGAACGTGGACTCCAACGTCAAAGG
[49 nt withheld, positions 5097-5145]
T
[91 nt withheld, positions 5147-5237]
G
[98 nt withheld, positions 5239-5336]
ACTTAATGCGCCGCTACAGGGCGCGTCCATTCGCCATTCAGGCTGCGCAACTGTTGGGAAGGGCGATCGG
TGCGGGCCTCTTCGCTATTACGCCAGCTGGCGAAAGGGGGATGTGCTGCAAGGCGATTAAGTTGGGTAAC
GCCAGGGTTTTCCCAGTCACGACGTTGTAAAACGACGGCCAGTGAATTGTAATACGACTCACTATA
